>Addgene plasmid #217251 | pMV-hAT-1_PM | addgene full sequence | sequence record 441659 | Addgene NGS Result
AAAAATAAACAAATAGGGGTTCCGCGCACATTTCCCCGAAAAGTGCCACCTGACGTCTAAGAAACCATTA
TTATCATGACATTAACCTATAAAAATAGGCGTATCACGAGGCCCTTTCGTTGTAAAACGACGGCCAGTCG
AACCACGCAATGCGTCTCGATCCGCAGTGTCTTGCGTCTCTCAATTGCTCTAGAGCAGTGGTTCTTAACC
TGGGTTCGATCGAACCCCAGGGGTTCGGTGAGTCGATCTCAGGGGTTCGGCAGAGCCCCCGCCACGGAGG
TCCGGACACACTTGAATTATTGTGTAAATTTGTGATGACACACACGGCCCGCTTGGCCATCACTGGCTGC
AGATGATCATGCTACACTGCTTGGCCAATCAGCGCTGCGGGGAATTTAGTGCGTACTCAGTAGTCAACGT
GTGACTGTTGTTGTCGTACGTCGTGTGATTTCTTTAATATTTTATCCATACTAACTACCGGTGCTAGCAA
TTCTACCGGGTAGGGGAGGCGCTTTTCCCAAGGCAGTCTGGAGCATGCGCTTTAGCAGCCCCGCTGGGCA
CTTGGCGCTACACAAGTGGCCTCTGGCCTCGCACACATTCCACATCCACCGGTAGGCGCCAACCGGCTCC
GTTCTTTGGTGGCCCCTTCGCGCCACCTTCTACTCCTCCCCTAGTCAGGAAGTTCCCCCCCGCCCCGCAG
CTCGCGTCGTGCAGGACGTGACAAATGGAAGTAGCACGTCTCACTAGTCTCGTGCAGATGGACAGCACCG
CTGAGCAATGGAAGCGGGTAGGCCTTTGGGGCAGCGGCCAATAGCAGCTTTGCTCCTTCGCTTTCTGGGC
TCAGAGGCTGGGAAGGGGTGGGTCCGGGGGCGGGCTCAGGGGCGGGCTCAGGGGCGGGGCGGGCGCCCGA
AGGTCCTCCGGAGGCCCGGCATTCTGCACGCTTCAAAAGCGCACGTCTGCCGCGCTGTTCTCCTCTTCCT
CATCTCCGGGCCTTTCGACCTGCAGCCAACGCCACCATGGGGACCGAGTACAAGCCCACGGTGCGCCTCG
CCACCCGCGACGACGTCCCCCGGGCCGTACGCACCCTCGCCGCCGCGTTCGCCGACTACCCCGCCACGCG
CCACACCGTCGACCCGGACCGCCACATCGAGCGGGTCACCGAGCTGCAAGAACTCTTCCTCACGCGCGTC
GGGCTCGACATCGGCAAGGTGTGGGTCGCGGACGACGGCGCCGCGGTGGCGGTCTGGACCACGCCGGAGA
GCGTCGAAGCGGGGGCGGTGTTCGCCGAGATCGGCCCGCGCATGGCCGAGTTGAGCGGTTCCCGGCTGGC
CGCGCAGCAACAGATGGAAGGCCTCCTGGCGCCGCACCGGCCCAAGGAGCCCGCGTGGTTCCTGGCCACC
GTCGGCGTCTCGCCCGACCACCAGGGCAAGGGTCTGGGCAGCGCCGTCGTGCTCCCCGGAGTGGAGGCGG
CCGAGCGCGCCGGGGTGCCCGCCTTCCTGGAGACCTCCGCGCCCCGCAACCTCCCCTTCTACGAGCGGCT
CGGCTTCACCGTCACCGCCGACGTCGAGGTGCCCGAAGGACCGCGCACCTGGTGCATGACCCGCAAGCCC
GGTGCCATCGATGCCACTAACTTCTCCCTGTTGAAACAAGCAGGGGATGTCGAAGAGAATCCCGGGCCAA
TGGTGAGCAAGGGCGAGGAGCTGTTCACCGGGGTGGTGCCCATCCTGGTCGAGCTGGACGGCGACGTAAA
CGGCCACAAGTTCAGCGTGTCCGGCGAGGGCGAGGGCGATGCCACCTACGGCAAGCTGACCCTGAAGTTC
ATCTGCACCACCGGCAAGCTGCCCGTGCCCTGGCCCACCCTCGTGACCACCCTGACCTACGGCGTGCAGT
GCTTCAGCCGCTACCCCGACCACATGAAGCAGCACGACTTCTTCAAGTCCGCCATGCCCGAAGGCTACGT
CCAGGAGCGCACCATCTTCTTCAAGGACGACGGCAACTACAAGACCCGCGCCGAGGTGAAGTTCGAGGGC
GACACCCTGGTGAACCGCATCGAGCTGAAGGGCATCGACTTCAAGGAGGACGGCAACATCCTGGGGCACA
AGCTGGAGTACAACTACAACAGCCACAACGTCTATATCATGGCCGACAAGCAGAAGAACGGCATCAAGGT
GAACTTCAAGATCCGCCACAACATCGAGGACGGCAGCGTGCAGCTCGCCGACCACTACCAGCAGAACACC
CCCATCGGCGACGGCCCCGTGCTGCTGCCCGACAACCACTACCTGAGCACCCAGTCCGCCCTGAGCAAAG
ACCCCAACGAGAAGCGCGATCACATGGTCCTGCTGGAGTTCGTGACCGCCGCCGGGATCACTCTCGGCAT
GGACGAGCTGTACAAGTAATTAATTAAGCTCGCTGATCAGCCTCGACTGTGCCTTCTAGTTGCCAGCCAT
CTGTTGTTTGCCCCTCCCCCGTGCCTTCCTTGACCCTGGAAGGTGCCACTCCCACTGTCCTTTCCTAATA
AAATGAGGAAATTGCATCGCATTGTCTGAGTAGGTGTCATTCTATTCTGGGGGGTGGGGTGGGGCAGGAC
AGCAAGGGGGAGGATTGGGAAGACAATAGCAGGCATGCTGGGGATGCGGTGGGCTCTATGGCTTCTGAGG
CGCGCCCTCGAGTTTCCAGGTATGTAATTTGTTGTGAGTTTATGCATTGTGTTGGTTTTATTCTTTGAAC
AAGGTAATGTTCATGCACGGCTCATTTTGTGTACCAGTAAAAAACATATCTATGTCTTGAATTTGAAAAA
AATCACATTTTATTTTTCACTAAAGAGGGGTTCGGTGAATGCGCATATGAAACTGGTGGGGTTCGGTACC
TCCAACAAGGTTAAGAACCACTGCTCTAGAGGGGCCCAGAGACGGAGTCACTGCCAACCGAGACGGTCAT
AGCTGTTTCCTGTGTGCCGCTTCCTCGCTCACTGACTCGCTGCGCTCGGTCGTTCGGCTGCGGCGAGCGG
TATCAGCTCACTCAAAGGCGGTAATACGGTTACCCACAGAATCAGGGGATAACGCAGGAAAGAACATGTG
AGCAAAAGGCCAGCAAAAGGCCAGGAACCGTAAAAAGGCCGCGTTGCTGGCGTTTTTCCATAGGCTCCGC
CCCCCTGACGAGCATCACAAAAATCGACGCTCAAGTCAGAGGTGGCGAAACCCGACAGGACTATAAAGAT
ACCAGGCGTTTCCCCCTGGAAGCTCCCTCGTGCGCTCTCCTGTTCCGACCCTGCCGCTTACCGGATACCT
GTCCGCCTTTCTCCCTTCGGGAAGCGTGGCGCTTTCTCATAGCTCACGCTGTAGGTATCTCAGTTCGGTG
TAGGTCGTTCGCTCCAAGCTGGGCTGTGTGCACGAACCCCCCGTTCAGCCCGACCGCTGCGCCTTATCCG
GTAACTATCGTCTTGAGTCCAACCCGGTAAGACACGACTTATCGCCACTGGCAGCAGCCACTGGTAACAG
GATTAGCAGAGCGAGGTATGTAGGCGGTGCTACAGAGTTCTTGAAGTGGTGGCCTAACTACGGCTACACT
AGAAGAACAGTATTTGGTATCTGCGCTCTGCTGAAGCCAGTTACCTTCGGAAAAAGAGTTGGTAGCTCTT
GATCCGGCAAACAAACCACCGCTGGTAGCGGTGGTTTTTTTGTTTGCAAGCAGCAGATTACGCGCAGAAA
AAAAGGATCTCAAGAAGATCCTTTGATCTTTTCTACGGGGTCTGACGCTCAGTGGAACGAAAACTCACGT
TAAGGGATTTTGGTCATGAGATTATCAAAAAGGATCTTCACCTAGATCCTTTTAAATTAAAAATGAAGTT
TTAAATCAATCTAAAGTATATATGAGTAAACTTGGTCTGACAGTTACCAATGCTTAATCAGTGAGGCACC
TATCTCAGCGATCTGTCTCTTTCGTTCATCCATAGTTGCCTGACTCCCCGTCGTGTAGATAACTACGATA
CGGGAGGGCTTACCATCTGGCCCCAGTGCTGCAATAATACCGCGGGACCCACGCTCACCGGCTCCAGATT
TATCAGCAATAAACCAGCCAGCCGGAAGGGCCGAGCGCAGAAGTGGTCCTGCAACTTTATCCGCCTCCAT
CCAGTCTATTAATTGTTGCCGGGAAGCTAGAGTAAGTAGTTCGCCAGTTAATAGTTTGCGCAACGTTGTT
GCCATCGCTACAGGCATCGTGGTATCACGCTCGTCGTTTGGTATGGCTTCATTCAGCTCCGGTTCCCAAC
GATCAAGGCGAGTTACATGATCCCCCATGTTGCGCAAAAAAGCGGTTAGCTCCTTCGGTCCTCCGATCGT
TGTCAGAAGTAAGTTGGCCGCCGTGTTATCACTCATGGTTATGGCAGCACTACATAATTCTCTTACTGTC
ATGCCATCCGTAAGATGCTTTTCTGTGACTGGTGAGTACTCAACCAAGTCATTCTGAGAATAGTGTATGC
GGCGACCGAGTTGCTCTTGCCCGGCGTCAATACGGGATAATACCGCGCCACATAGCAGAACTTTAAAAGT
GCTCATCATTGGAAAACGTTCTTCGGGGCGAAAACTCTCAAGGATCTTACCGCTGTTGAGATCCAGTTCG
ATGTAACCCACTCGTGCACCCAACTGATCTTCAGCATCTTTTACTTTCACCAGCGTTTCTGGGTGAGCAA
AAACAGGAAGGCAAAATGCCGCAAAAAAGGGAATAAGGGCGACACGGAAATGTTGAATACTCATACTCTT
CCTTTTTCAATATTATTGAAGCATTTATCAGGGTTATTGTCTCATGAGCGGATACATATTTGAATGTATT
TAG
Features (pLannotate 1.2.2; 8 found; start..end, strand, type, name):
    118..138     -  CDS            lacZα (fragment): LacZα fragment of β-galactosidase; lacZ fragment
    498..997     +  promoter       PGK promoter: mouse phosphoglycerate kinase 1 promoter
   1022..1616    +  CDS            PuroR (fragment): puromycin N-acetyltransferase; pac from Streptomyces alboniger; confers resistance to puromycin
   1680..2399    +  CDS            EGFP: the original enhanced GFP (Yang et al., 1996) mammalian codon-optimized
   2427..2651    +  polyA_signal   bGH poly(A) signal: bovine growth hormone polyadenylation signal
   3135..3723    -  rep_origin     ori: high-copy-number ColE1/pMB1/pBR322/pUC origin of replication
   3894..4754    -  CDS            AmpR: β-lactamase; bla; confers resistance to ampicillin, carbenicillin, and related antibiotics
   4755..26      -  promoter       AmpR promoter (across the origin): bla
