[The description below was written by a language model from this plasmid's Addgene catalogue record and pLannotate feature annotations shown in this document.]
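Description:
pMV-hAT-1_PM is the donor plasmid for the hAT-1_PM DNA transposon, built on the pMV backbone and classed as a mammalian expression vector. It is a 4,833 nt circular plasmid propagated in E. coli at high copy number through a ColE1/pUC-type origin of replication, with selection by ampicillin through the β-lactamase gene and its native promoter. A short remnant of lacZα is also detected, most likely a vestige of the cloning backbone.

The recorded insert is the synthetic terminal inverted repeats (TIRs) of hAT-1_PM, the end sequences that a cognate transposase recognises in order to excise and reintegrate the intervening DNA. The automated feature table does not annotate the TIRs themselves, so their exact positions are not given. The unannotated stretches on either side of the reporter cassette are the likely location, but this is an inference. The annotated cargo is a single mammalian expression unit: the mouse PGK promoter drives a puromycin N-acetyltransferase coding sequence (called as a fragment by the annotation tool), followed after a short unannotated gap by EGFP and terminated by the bovine growth hormone polyadenylation signal. The arrangement suggests that the two proteins are co-expressed from one transcript, though the linking element is not identified in the record.

No transposase gene is annotated, consistent with a donor that is paired with a separately supplied transposase source. Stable puromycin resistance or EGFP fluorescence would then report genomic integration. The plasmid comes from a survey of DNA transposon activity in human cells aimed at expanding genome engineering tools.
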