Addgene plasmid #217251: pMV-hAT-1_PM
Purpose: Donor plasmid of hAT-1_PM Transposon
Depositing lab: Yong E Zhang. Depositing organization: Institute of Zoology, Chinese Academy of Sciences. Publication: Heterologous survey of 130 DNA transposons in human cells highlights their functional divergence and expands the genome engineering toolbox. Zhang T, Tan S, Tang N, Li Y, Zhang C, Sun J, Guo Y, Gao H, Cai Y, Sun W, Wang C, Fu L, Ma H, Wu Y, Hu X, Zhang X, Gee P, Yan W, Zhao Y, Chen Q, Guo B, Wang H, Zhang YE. Cell. 2024 Jul 11;187(14):3741-3760.e30. doi: 10.1016/j.cell.2024.05.007. Epub 2024 Jun 5. PubMed 38843831.
Backbone
  Vector backbone: pMV
  Vector type: Mammalian Expression
Growth in bacteria
  Bacterial resistance: Ampicillin, 100 μg/mL
  Growth temperature: 37°C
  Growth strain: DH5alpha
  Copy number: High Copy
Gene/Insert
  Gene/Insert name: TIRs of hAT-1_PM transposon
  Species: Synthetic
  Cloning method: Restriction Enzyme; 5′ cloning site Unknown (unknown if destroyed); 3′ cloning site Unknown (unknown if destroyed)
Terms and licenses: Academic/Nonprofit Terms; Industry Terms: Not Available to Industry
How to cite: pMV-hAT-1_PM was a gift from Yong E Zhang (Addgene plasmid # 217251 ; http://n2t.net/addgene:217251 ; RRID:Addgene_217251)
